>Addgene plasmid #122348 | pTV-mSlc2a3-tdiRFP670-PEST | depositor full sequence | sequence record 233469 | pTV-mSlc2a3-tdiRFP670-PEST sequence 6455 bps
CTAAATTGTAAGCGTTAATATTTTGTTAAAATTCGCGTTAAATTTTTGTTAAATCAGCTCATTTTTTAAC
CAATAGGCCGAAATCGGCAAAATCCCTTATAAATCAAAAGAATAGACCGAGATAGGGT
[37 nt withheld, positions 129-165]
AAAGAACGTGGACTCCAACGTCAAAGG
[49 nt withheld, positions 193-241]
T
[91 nt withheld, positions 243-333]
G
[124 nt withheld, positions 335-458]
CCCATTCGCCATTCAGGCTGCGCAACTGTTGGGAAGGGCGATCGGTGCGGGCCTCTTCGCTATTACGCCA
GCTGGCGAAAGGGGGATGTGCTGCAAGGCGATTAAGTTGGGTAACGCCAGGGTTTTCCCAGTCACGACGT
TGTAAAACGACGGCCAGTGAGCGCGCGTAATACGACTCACTATAGGGCGAATTGGGTACCCCACAGGAAG
TCTTTGGAAGCAGCTAATTTTTGTGACTAGAAAAAAAAGAATGGCATATGACTTGCAGAGATACGTAATA
GCATCGTAAGTCAACTGACCAATGATGCTGTGGAAGACTTGTAGCTTAAGGCTAGTCAGATAGAAATGTG
AGGCTCCCCTCACATTTATGAACACTTACATTGGTACATTTGTATGAAACAGTCGACCAGCAATGAGCAG
TCTTCTTTCTCCTGTCTCCTAGGCCTACTTAGGAGCCTACGTTTTTATCATCTTCGCTGCCTTCCTCATC
TTCTTCCTAATCTTCACCTTCTTCAAAGTCCCGGAGACCAAAGGCAGGACTTTCGAGGACATTGCCCGGG
CCTTCGAGGGGCAGGCGCACTCTGGAAAAGGCCCTGCCGGTGTGGAGTTGAACAGCATGCAGCCGGTCAA
GGAGACCCCTGGCAACGCCGAGGGAAGAGGTAGCCTGCTAACTTGCGGGGACGTAGAGGAAAATCCTGGT
CCCATAACTTCGTATAGCATACATTATACGAAGTTATCAATGGGCCCAAAAAAGAAAAGAAAAGTTGAAT
TCATGGCCAGAAAAGTGGACCTGACCAGTTGTGACCGAGAGCCGATACACATTCCTGGCTCTATCCAGCC
ATGTGGGTGTTTGCTGGCCTGCGATGCCCAGGCAGTCAGGATTACTCGAATTACCGAAAATGCGGGTGCC
TTCTTTGGCCGTGAAACGCCCCGTGTCGGCGAACTCTTAGCCGATTATTTCGGAGAAACCGAGGCTCACG
CACTTAGGAACGCACTGGCGCAATCAAGCGATCCCAAACGCCCTGCTCTCATCTTTGGGTGGAGAGATGG
ACTGACAGGCCGTACTTTCGACATAAGCCTTCACCGGCATGACGGAACCAGTATAATTGAGTTTGAACCG
GCCGCCGCTGAGCAAGCAGACAACCCCCTTCGCCTGACCAGACAAATTATCGCCCGCACTAAGGAGCTGA
AATCGCTGGAAGAAATGGCCGCTCGTGTTCCCAGGTATCTTCAGGCAATGCTGGGTTATCATAGGGTAAT
GCTCTACAGATTCGCCGACGATGGCTCTGGTATGGTAATAGGGGAGGCCAAGCGATCCGACCTGGAGTCT
TTTCTGGGGCAGCATTTCCCCGCATCTCTAGTACCCCAGCAGGCAAGGCTTTTGTACCTCAAGAATGCCA
TCCGCGTGGTATCGGACTCCCGCGGTATTAGTAGCAGGATCGTTCCAGAACACGACGCCTCTGGAGCTGC
GCTGGATCTGTCTTTCGCTCACCTCCGATCTATCAGCCCTTGTCATTTAGAGTTTCTGCGAAATATGGGG
GTCAGCGCAAGTATGTCCCTGAGCATAATAATCGATGGAACACTATGGGGCCTAATAATTTGCCATCATT
ACGAACCTAGAGCAGTACCAATGGCACAGCGAGTGGCCGCCGAAATGTTCGCCGATTTTTTGTCTCTTCA
TTTTACTGCCGCTCACCATCAGCGCGGCCACGGGACTGGCTCGACAGGTTCTGGCAGTAGTGGGACTGCT
TCATCAGAAGATAATAACATGGCCATGGCCAGAAAAGTGGACCTGACCAGTTGTGACCGAGAGCCGATAC
ACATTCCTGGCTCTATCCAGCCATGTGGGTGTTTGCTGGCCTGCGATGCCCAGGCAGTCAGGATTACTCG
AATTACCGAAAATGCGGGTGCCTTCTTTGGCCGTGAAACGCCCCGTGTCGGCGAACTCTTAGCCGATTAT
TTCGGAGAAACCGAGGCTCACGCACTTAGGAACGCACTGGCGCAATCAAGCGATCCCAAACGCCCTGCTC
TCATCTTTGGGTGGAGAGATGGACTGACAGGCCGTACTTTCGACATAAGCCTTCACCGGCATGACGGAAC
CAGTATAATTGAGTTTGAACCGGCCGCCGCTGAGCAAGCAGACAACCCCCTTCGCCTGACCAGACAAATT
ATCGCCCGCACTAAGGAGCTGAAATCGCTGGAAGAAATGGCCGCTCGTGTTCCCAGGTATCTTCAGGCAA
TGCTGGGTTATCATAGGGTAATGCTCTACAGATTCGCCGACGATGGCTCTGGTATGGTAATAGGGGAGGC
CAAGCGATCCGACCTGGAGTCTTTTCTGGGGCAGCATTTCCCCGCATCTCTAGTACCCCAGCAGGCAAGG
CTTTTGTACCTCAAGAATGCCATCCGCGTGGTATCGGACTCCCGCGGTATTAGTAGCAGGATCGTTCCAG
AACACGACGCCTCTGGAGCTGCGCTGGATCTGTCTTTCGCTCACCTCCGATCTATCAGCCCTTGTCATTT
AGAGTTTCTGCGAAATATGGGGGTCAGCGCAAGTATGTCCCTGAGCATAATAATCGATGGAACACTATGG
GGCCTAATAATTTGCCATCATTACGAACCTAGAGCAGTACCAATGGCACAGCGAGTGGCCGCCGAAATGT
TCGCCGATTTTTTGTCTCTTCATTTTACTGCCGCTCACCATCAGCGCGGATCCGCGTTTAAACTCGAGTC
TCACGGCTTCCCTCCCGAGGTGGAGGAGCAGGCCGCCGGCACCCTGCCCATGAGCTGCGCCCAGGAGAGC
GGCATGGATAGACACCCTGCTGCTTGCGCCAGCGCCAGGATCAACGTCTTGAAGTTCCTATTCTCTAGAA
AGTATAGGAACTTCTAGGCCGGGAGCACCTCCTTCACCTCCCTCCACTGTGGAAAGCCACCTCCCCTTAA
GTGGGGAGACCTCATCAGGATGAACCAGGACTGCTTCTGAGTGCTGCTATTCTCACCCCACACACTCCAT
GAAAACTCAGCTGCACCCAATGCTGGGGTTGACCAGATCGCCAATGGCTTTTAAGTGTTTGATTTGGGGG
ATACTTCCCTTGTAATCAGGAAAGACCAAGGAAGCCTACCTTTATATTGGGAGGGAAGGGGCCGCAGCTC
CCCTTAGGTTCTAAAACCCGCTAACTAGGACAACTAGGGAGTAGGAGTAGGGTGCAGCACCGCCCCCACC
ACCACCTTAGTTTGCCAGGAAACAGATCTTCATACCCAGTGTGGAGGGCCCTGGGGGATTGAACAAAAGA
CCCCCTCCTCACTTGATACAGCTCTGCACAGCAAAGTAACTTGAGTTTTATTTATTTTATCTTCAGGTTG
AATTGCATAAATATTTATTTTTTTAATTGTAATTTTACCAAATAATGAGACAGTAACGAAATTGAGGTTG
GAGGGAGGTGTTTAAAGAGAGGTTCAGGAGGAAAGAAAGTTTGGTGCTGGAGAGAGGTTACAACAGGGAG
GATGGATGTTACTGGTGGCCTGTGAGTCACTTCCTTTGTAGATGAAGGGACACTATCCCTTGTTATTTCT
CAGAAGAGCGAGTGCCTGTACTAAAAGGCTCATGGCTTTCTGTGGGCCTTTTCTTTTAAGATTATAGTTT
TTATGTAGTGTTACTAAAATCTAGGCTTGTTACTAAAGTGGTCTTTGTAGTTAGTGATATTGATGGATTT
TTATGTTGCATGGAGTCCAGACAAGGGAGGGGTCACCGCAAGCCTCTCCTTTCCCTGGACCAACACCCTC
TCTGTCCTGTGAGCTCCAGCTTTTGTTCCCTTTAGTGAGGGTTAATTGCGCGCTTGGCGTAATCATGGTC
ATAGCTGTTTCCTGTGTGAAATTGTTATCCGCTCACAATTCCACACAACATACGAGCCGGAAGCATAAAG
TGTAAAGCCTGGGGTGCCTAATGAGTGAGCTAACTCACATTAATTGCGTTGCGCTCACTGCCCGCTTTCC
AGTCGGGAAACCTGTCGTGCCAGCTGCATTAATGAATCGGCCAACGCGCGGGGAGAGGCGGTTTGCGTAT
TGGGCGCTCTTCCGCTTCCTCGCTCACTGACTCGCTGCGCTCGGTCGTTCGGCTGCGGCGAGCGGTATCA
GCTCACTCAAAGGCGGTAATACGGTTATCCACAGAATCAGGGGATAACGCAGGAAAGAACATGTGAGCAA
AAGGCCAGCAAAAGGCCAGGAACCGTAAAAAGGCCGCGTTGCTGGCGTTTTTCCATAGGCTCCGCCCCCC
TGACGAGCATCACAAAAATCGACGCTCAAGTCAGAGGTGGCGAAACCCGACAGGACTATAAAGATACCAG
GCGTTTCCCCCTGGAAGCTCCCTCGTGCGCTCTCCTGTTCCGACCCTGCCGCTTACCGGATACCTGTCCG
CCTTTCTCCCTTCGGGAAGCGTGGCGCTTTCTCATAGCTCACGCTGTAGGTATCTCAGTTCGGTGTAGGT
CGTTCGCTCCAAGCTGGGCTGTGTGCACGAACCCCCCGTTCAGCCCGACCGCTGCGCCTTATCCGGTAAC
TATCGTCTTGAGTCCAACCCGGTAAGACACGACTTATCGCCACTGGCAGCAGCCACTGGTAACAGGATTA
GCAGAGCGAGGTATGTAGGCGGTGCTACAGAGTTCTTGAAGTGGTGGCCTAACTACGGCTACACTAGAAG
GACAGTATTTGGTATCTGCGCTCTGCTGAAGCCAGTTACCTTCGGAAAAAGAGTTGGTAGCTCTTGATCC
GGCAAACAAACCACCGCTGGTAGCGGTGGTTTTTTTGTTTGCAAGCAGCAGATTACGCGCAGAAAAAAAG
GATCTCAAGAAGATCCTTTGATCTTTTCTACGGGGTCTGACGCTCAGTGGAACGAAAACTCACGTTAAGG
GATTTTGGTCATGAGATTATCAAAAAGGATCTTCACCTAGATCCTTTTAAATTAAAAATGAAGTTTTAAA
TCAATCTAAAGTATATATGAGTAAACTTGGTCTGACAGTTACCAATGCTTAATCAGTGAGGCACCTATCT
CAGCGATCTGTCTATTTCGTTCATCCATAGTTGCCTGACTCCCCGTCGTGTAGATAACTACGATACGGGA
GGGCTTACCATCTGGCCCCAGTGCTGCAATGATACCGCGGCTGCCACGCTCACCGGCTCCAGATTTATCA
GCAATAAACCAGCCAGCCGGAAGGGCCGAGCGCAGAAGTGGTCCTGCAACTTTATCCGCCTCCATCCAGT
CTATTAATTGTTGCCGGGAAGCTAGAGTAAGTAGTTCGCCAGTTAATAGTTTGCGCAACGTTGTTGCCAT
TGCTACAGGCATCGTGGTGTCACGCTCGTCGTTTGGTATGGCTTCATTCAGCTCCGGTTCCCAACGATCA
AGGCGAGTTACATGATCCCCCATGTTGTGCAAAAAAGCGGTTAGCTCCTTCGGTCCTCCGATCGTTGTCA
GAAGTAAGTTGGCCGCAGTGTTATCACTCATGGTTATGGCAGCACTGCATAATTCTCTTACTGTCATGCC
ATCCGTAAGATGCTTTTCTGTGACTGGTGAGTACTCAACCAAGTCATTCTGAGAATAGTGTATGCGGCGA
CCGAGTTGCTCTTGCCCGGCGTCAATACGGGATAATACCGCGCCACATAGCAGAACTTTAAAAGTGCTCA
TCATTGGAAAACGTTCTTCGGGGCGAAAACTCTCAAGGATCTTACCGCTGTTGAGATCCAGTTCGATGTA
ACCCACTCGTGCACCCAACTGATCTTCAGCATCTTTTACTTTCACCAGCGTTTCTGGGTGAGCAAAAACA
GGAAGGCAAAATGCCGCAAAAAAGGGAATAAGGGCGACACGGAAATGTTGAATACTCATACTCTTCCTTT
TTCAATATTATTGAAGCATTTATCAGGGTTATTGTCTCATGAGCGGATACATATTTGAATGTATTTAGAA
AAATAAACAAATAGGGGTTCCGCGCACATTTCCCCGAAAAGTGCCAC
Features (pLannotate 1.2.2; 18 found; start..end, strand, type, name):
     30..458     -  rep_origin     f1 ori (sequence partly withheld): f1 bacteriophage origin of replication; arrow indicates direction of (+) strand synthesis
    463..618     -  CDS            lacZα (fragment): LacZα fragment of β-galactosidase; lacZ fragment
    626..644     +  promoter       T7 promoter: promoter for bacteriophage T7 RNA polymerase
    880..1107    +  CDS            Slc2a3 (fragment): GTR3_MOUSE - Also known as Glut3 From Mus musculus (Mouse).
   1162..1195    +  protein_bind   loxP: Cre-mediated recombination occurs in the 8-bp core sequence (GCATACAT). Cre recombinase
   1231..2163    +  CDS            iRFP670: iRFP670 is a basic (constitutively fluorescent) near ir fluorescent protein published in 2013, derived from Rhodopseudomonas palustris CGA009. It has low acid sensitivity. It requires the cofactor biliverdin for fluorescence.
   2164..2241    +  CDS            TDsmURFP (fragment): TDsmURFP is a basic (constitutively fluorescent) near ir fluorescent protein published in 2016, derived from Trichodesmium erythraeum IMS101. It requires the cofactor biliverdin for fluorescence.
   2233..3165    +  CDS            iRFP670: iRFP670 is a basic (constitutively fluorescent) near ir fluorescent protein published in 2013, derived from Rhodopseudomonas palustris CGA009. It has low acid sensitivity. It requires the cofactor biliverdin for fluorescence.
   3187..3306    +  CDS            hPEST: PEST degradation sequence from mouse ornithine decarboxylase human codon-optimized
   3309..3342    +  protein_bind   FRT (minimal): supports FLP-mediated excision but not integration (Turan and Bode, 2011) FLP recombinase from the Saccharomyces cerevisiae 2μ plasmid
   4267..4285    -  promoter       T3 promoter: promoter for bacteriophage T3 RNA polymerase
   4330..4346    -  protein_bind   lac operator: The lac repressor binds to the lac operator to inhibit transcription in E. coli. This inhibition can be relieved by adding lactose or isopropyl-β-D-thiogalactopyranoside (IPTG). lac repressor encoded by lacI
   4354..4384    -  promoter       lac promoter: promoter for the E. coli lac operon
   4399..4420    -  protein_bind   CAP binding site: CAP binding activates transcription in the presence of cAMP. E. coli catabolite activator protein
   4433..4525    -  CDS            lacI (fragment): lac repressor; lacI; The lac repressor binds to the lac operator to inhibit transcription in E. coli. This inhibition can be relieved by adding lactose or isopropyl-β-D-thiogalactopyranoside (IPTG).
   4708..5296    -  rep_origin     ori: high-copy-number ColE1/pMB1/pBR322/pUC origin of replication
   5467..6327    -  CDS            AmpR: β-lactamase; bla; confers resistance to ampicillin, carbenicillin, and related antibiotics
   6328..6432    -  promoter       AmpR promoter: bla
