>Addgene plasmid #122348 | pTV-mSlc2a3-tdiRFP670-PEST | addgene full sequence | sequence record 237584 | Addgene NGS Result
CTAAATTGTAAGCGTTAATATTTTGTTAAAATTCGCGTTAAATTTTTGTTAAATCAGCTCATTTTTTAAC
CAATAGGCCGAAATCGGCAAAATCCCTTATAAATCAAAAGAATAGACCGAGATAGGGT
[37 nt withheld, positions 129-165]
AAAGAACGTGGACTCCAACGTCAAAGG
[49 nt withheld, positions 193-241]
T
[91 nt withheld, positions 243-333]
G
[124 nt withheld, positions 335-458]
CCCATTCGCCATTCAGGCTGCGCAACTGTTGGGAAGGGCGATCGGTGCGGGCCTCTTCGCTATTACGCCA
GCTGGCGAAAGGGGGATGTGCTGCAAGGCGATTAAGTTGGGTAACGCCAGGGTTTTCCCAGTCACGACGT
TGTAAAACGACGGCCAGTGAGCGCGCGTAATACGACTCACTATAGGGCGAATTGGGTACCCCACAGGAAG
TCTTTGGAAGCAGCTAATTTTTGTGACTAGAAAAAAAAGAATGGCATATGACTTGCAGAGATACGTAATA
GCATCGTAAGTCAACTGACCAATGATGCTGTGGAAGACTTGTAGCTTAAGGCTAGTCAGATAGAAATGTG
AGGCTCCCCTCACATTTATGAACACTTACATTGGTACATTTGTATGAAACAGTCGACCAGCAATGAGCAG
TCTTCTTTCTCCTGTCTCCTAGGCCTACTTAGGAGCCTACGTTTTTATCATCTTCGCTGCCTTCCTCATC
TTCTTCCTAATCTTCACCTTCTTCAAAGTCCCGGAGACCAAAGGCAGGACTTTCGAGGACATTGCCCGGG
CCTTCGAGGGGCAGGCGCACTCTGGAAAAGGCCCTGCCGGTGTGGAGTTGAACAGCATGCAGCCGGTCAA
GGAGACCCCTGGCAACGCCGAGGGAAGAGGTAGCCTGCTAACTTGCGGGGACGTAGAGGAAAATCCTGGT
CCCATAACTTCGTATAGCATACATTATACGAAGTTATCAATGGGCCCAAAAAAGAAAAGAAAAGTTGAAT
TCATGGCCAGAAAAGTGGACCTGACCAGTTGTGACCGAGAGCCGATACACATTCCTGGCTCTATCCAGCC
ATGTGGGTGTTTGCTGGCCTGCGATGCCCAGGCAGTCAGGATTACTCGAATTACCGAAAATGCGGGTGCC
TTCTTTGGCCGTGAAACGCCCCGTGTCGGCGAACTCTTAGCCGATTATTTCGGAGAAACCGAGGCTCACG
CACTTAGGAACGCACTGGCGCAATCAAGCGATCCCAAACGCCCTGCTCTCATCTTTGGGTGGAGAGATGG
ACTGACAGGCCGTACTTTCGACATAAGCCTTCACCGGCATGACGGAACCAGTATAATTGAGTTTGAACCG
GCCGCCGCTGAGCAAGCAGACAACCCCCTTCGCCTGACCAGACAAATTATCGCCCGCACTAAGGAGCTGA
AATCGCTGGAAGAAATGGCCGCTCGTGTTCCCAGGTATCTTCAGGCAATGCTGGGTTATCATAGGGTAAT
GCTCTACAGATTCGCCGACGATGGCTCTGGTATGGTAATAGGGGAGGCCAAGCGATCCGACCTGGAGTCT
TTTCTGGGGCAGCATTTCCCCGCATCTCTAGTACCCCAGCAGGCAAGGCTTTTGTACCTCAAGAATGCCA
TCCGCGTGGTATCGGACTCCCGCGGTATTAGTAGCAGGATCGTTCCAGAACACGACGCCTCTGGAGCTGC
GCTGGATCTGTCTTTCGCTCACCTCCGATCTATCAGCCCTTGTCATTTAGAGTTTCTGCGAAATATGGGG
GTCAGCGCAAGTATGTCCCTGAGCATAATAATCGATGGAACACTATGGGGCCTAATAATTTGCCATCATT
ACGAACCTAGAGCAGTACCAATGGCACAGCGAGTGGCCGCCGAAATGTTCGCCGATTTTTTGTCTCTTCA
TTTTACTGCCGCTCACCATCAGCGCGGCCACGGGACTGGCTCGACAGGTTCTGGCAGTAGTGGGACTGCT
TCATCAGAAAATAATAACATGGCCATGGCCAGAAAAGTGGACCTGACCAGTTGTGACCGAGAGCCGATAC
ACATTCCTGGCTCTATCCAGCCATGTGGGTGTTTGCTGGCCTGCGATGCCCAGGCAGTCAGGATTACTCG
AATTACCGAAAATGCGGGTGCCTTCTTTGGCCGTGAAACGCCCCGTGTCGGCGAACTCTTAGCCGATTAT
TTCGGAGAAACCGAGGCTCACGCACTTAGGAACGCACTGGCGCAATCAAGCGATCCCAAACGCCCTGCTC
TCATCTTTGGGTGGAGAGATGGACTGACAGGCCGTACTTTCGACATAAGCCTTCACCGGCATGACGGAAC
CAGTATAATTGAGTTTGAACCGGCCGCCGCTGAGCAAGCAGACAACCCCCTTCGCCTGACCAGACAAATT
ATCGCCCGCACTAAGGAGCTGAAATCGCTGGAAGAAATGGCCGCTCGTGTTCCCAGGTATCTTCAGGCAA
TGCTGGGTTATCATAGGGTAATGCTCTACAGATTCGCCGACGATGGCTCTGGTATGGTAATAGGGGAGGC
CAAGCGATCCGACCTGGAGTCTTTTCTGGGGCAGCATTTCCCCGCATCTCTAGTACCCCAGCAGGCAAGG
CTTTTGTACCTCAAGAATGCCATCCGCGTGGTATCGGACTCCCGCGGTATTAGTAGCAGGATCGTTCCAG
AACACGACGCCTCTGGAGCTGCGCTGGATCTGTCTTTCGCTCACCTCCGATCTATCAGCCCTTGTCATTT
AGAGTTTCTGCGAAATATGGGGGTCAGCGCAAGTATGTCCCTGAGCATAATAATCGATGGAACACTATGG
GGCCTAATAATTTGCCATCATTACGAACCTAGAGCAGTACCAATGGCACAGCGAGTGGCCGCCGAAATGT
TCGCCGATTTTTTGTCTCTTCATTTTACTGCCGCTCACCATCAGCGCGGATCCGCGTTTAAACTCGAGTC
TCACGGCTTCCCTCCCGAGGTGGAGGAGCAGGCCGCCGGCACCCTGCCCATGAGCTGCGCCCAGGAGAGC
GGCATGGATAGACACCCTGCTGCTTGCGCCAGCGCCAGGATCAACGTCTTGAAGTTCCTATTCTCTAGAA
AGTATAGGAACTTCTAGGCCGGGAGCACCTCCTTCACCTCCCTCCACTGTGGAAAGCCACCTCCCCTTAA
GTGGGGAGACCTCATCAGGATGAACCAGGACTGCTTCTGAGTGCTGCTATTCTCACCCCACACACTCCAT
GAAAACTCAGCTGCACCCAATGCTGGGGTTGACCAGATCGCCAATGGCTTTTAAGTGTTTGATTTGGGGG
ATACTTCCCTTGTAATCAGGAAAGACCAAGGAAGCCTACCTTTATATTGGGGGGGAAGGGGCCGCAGCTC
CCCTTAGGTTCTAAAACCCGCTAACTAGGACAACTAGGGAGTAGGAGTAGGGTGCAGCACCGCCCCCACC
ACCACCTTAGTTTGCCAGGAAACAGATCTTCATACCCAGTGTGGAGGGCCCTGGGGGATTGAACAAAAGA
CCCCCTCCTCACTTGATACAGCTCTGCACAGCAAAGTAACTTGAGTTTTATTTATTTTATCTTCAGGTTG
AATTGCATAAATATTTATTTTTTTAATTGTAATTTTACCAAATAATGAGACAGTAACGAAATTGAGGTTG
GAGGGAGGTGTTTAAAGAGAGGTTCAGGAGGAAAGAAAGTTTGGTGCTGGAGAGAGGTTACAACAGGGAG
GATGGATGTTACTGGTGGCCTGTGAGTCACTTCCTTTGTAGATGAAGGGACACTATCCCTTGTTATTTCT
CAGAAGAGCGAGTGCCTGTACTAAAAGGCTCATGGCTTTCTGTGGGCCTTTTCTTTTAAGATTATAGTTT
TTATGTAGTGTTACTAAAATCTAGGCTTGTTACTAAAGTGGTCTTTGTAGTTAGTGATATTGATGGATTT
TTATGTTGCATGGAGTCCAGACAAGGGAGGGGTCACCGCAAGCCTCTCCTTTCCCTGGACCAACACCCTC
TCTGTCCTGTGAGCTCCAGCTTTTGTTCCCTTTAGTGAGGGTTAATTGCGCGCTTGGCGTAATCATGGTC
ATAGCTGTTTCCTGTGTGAAATTGTTATCCGCTCACAATTCCACACAACATACGAGCCGGAAGCATAAAG
TGTAAAGCCTGGGGTGCCTAATGAGTGAGCTAACTCACATTAATTGCGTTGCGCTCACTGCCCGCTTTCC
AGTCGGGAAACCTGTCGTGCCAGCTGCATTAATGAATCGGCCAACGCGCGGGGAGAGGCGGTTTGCGTAT
TGGGCGCTCTTCCGCTTCCTCGCTCACTGACTCGCTGCGCTCGGTCGTTCGGCTGCGGCGAGCGGTATCA
GCTCACTCAAAGGCGGTAATACGGTTATCCACAGAATCAGGGGATAACGCAGGAAAGAACATGTGAGCAA
AAGGCCAGCAAAAGGCCAGGAACCGTAAAAAGGCCGCGTTGCTGGCGTTTTTCCATAGGCTCCGCCCCCC
TGACGAGCATCACAAAAATCGACGCTCAAGTCAGAGGTGGCGAAACCCGACAGGACTATAAAGATACCAG
GCGTTTCCCCCTGGAAGCTCCCTCGTGCGCTCTCCTGTTCCGACCCTGCCGCTTACCGGATACCTGTCCG
CCTTTCTCCCTTCGGGAAGCGTGGCGCTTTCTCATAGCTCACGCTGTAGGTATCTCAGTTCGGTGTAGGT
CGTTCGCTCCAAGCTGGGCTGTGTGCACGAACCCCCCGTTCAGCCCGACCGCTGCGCCTTATCCGGTAAC
TATCGTCTTGAGTCCAACCCGGTAAGACACGACTTATCGCCACTGGCAGCAGCCACTGGTAACAGGATTA
GCAGAGCGAGGTATGTAGGCGGTGCTACAGAGTTCTTGAAGTGGTGGCCTAACTACGGCTACACTAGAAG
AACAGTATTTGGTATCTGCGCTCTGCTGAAGCCAGTTACCTTCGGAAAAAGAGTTGGTAGCTCTTGATCC
GGCAAACAAACCACCGCTGGTAGCGGTGGTTTTTTTGTTTGCAAGCAGCAGATTACGCGCAGAAAAAAAG
GATCTCAAGAAGATCCTTTGATCTTTTCTACGGGGTCTGACGCTCAGTGGAACGAAAACTCACGTTAAGG
GATTTTGGTCATGAGATTATCAAAAAGGATCTTCACCTAGATCCTTTTAAATTAAAAATGAAGTTTTAAA
TCAATCTAAAGTATATATGAGTAAACTTGGTCTGACAGTTACCAATGCTTAATCAGTGAGGCACCTATCT
CAGCGATCTGTCTATTTCGTTCATCCATAGTTGCCTGACTCCCCGTCGTGTAGATAACTACGATACGGGA
GGGCTTACCATCTGGCCCCAGTGCTGCAATGATACCGCGGCTGCCACGCTCACCGGCTCCAGATTTATCA
GCAATAAACCAGCCAGCCGGAAGGGCCGAGCGCAGAAGTGGTCCTGCAACTTTATCCGCCTCCATCCAGT
CTATTAATTGTTGCCGGGAAGCTAGAGTAAGTAGTTCGCCAGTTAATAGTTTGCGCAACGTTGTTGCCAT
TGCTACAGGCATCGTGGTGTCACGCTCGTCGTTTGGTATGGCTTCATTCAGCTCCGGTTCCCAACGATCA
AGGCGAGTTACATGATCCCCCATGTTGTGCAAAAAAGCGGTTAGCTCCTTCGGTCCTCCGATCGTTGTCA
GAAGTAAGTTGGCCGCAGTGTTATCACTCATGGTTATGGCAGCACTGCATAATTCTCTTACTGTCATGCC
ATCCGTAAGATGCTTTTCTGTGACTGGTGAGTACTCAACCAAGTCATTCTGAGAATAGTGTATGCGGCGA
CCGAGTTGCTCTTGCCCGGCGTCAATACGGGATAATACCGCGCCACATAGCAGAACTTTAAAAGTGCTCA
TCATTGGAAAACGTTCTTCGGGGCGAAAACTCTCAAGGATCTTACCGCTGTTGAGATCCAGTTCGATGTA
ACCCACTCGTGCACCCAACTGATCTTCAGCATCTTTTACTTTCACCAGCGTTTCTGGGTGAGCAAAAACA
GGAAGGCAAAATGCCGCAAAAAAGGGAATAAGGGCGACACGGAAATGTTGAATACTCATACTCTTCCTTT
TCAATATTATTGAAGCATTTATCAGGGTTATTGTCTCATGAGCGGATACATATTTGAATGTATTTAGAAA
AATAAACAAATAGGGATTCCGCGCACATTTCCCCGAAAAGTGCCAC
Features (pLannotate 1.2.2; 18 found; start..end, strand, type, name):
     30..458     -  rep_origin     f1 ori (sequence partly withheld): f1 bacteriophage origin of replication; arrow indicates direction of (+) strand synthesis
    463..618     -  CDS            lacZα (fragment): LacZα fragment of β-galactosidase; lacZ fragment
    626..644     +  promoter       T7 promoter: promoter for bacteriophage T7 RNA polymerase
    880..1107    +  CDS            Slc2a3 (fragment): GTR3_MOUSE - Also known as Glut3 From Mus musculus (Mouse).
   1162..1195    +  protein_bind   loxP: Cre-mediated recombination occurs in the 8-bp core sequence (GCATACAT). Cre recombinase
   1231..2163    +  CDS            iRFP670: iRFP670 is a basic (constitutively fluorescent) near ir fluorescent protein published in 2013, derived from Rhodopseudomonas palustris CGA009. It has low acid sensitivity. It requires the cofactor biliverdin for fluorescence.
   2164..2241    +  CDS            TDsmURFP (fragment): TDsmURFP is a basic (constitutively fluorescent) near ir fluorescent protein published in 2016, derived from Trichodesmium erythraeum IMS101. It requires the cofactor biliverdin for fluorescence.
   2233..3165    +  CDS            iRFP670: iRFP670 is a basic (constitutively fluorescent) near ir fluorescent protein published in 2013, derived from Rhodopseudomonas palustris CGA009. It has low acid sensitivity. It requires the cofactor biliverdin for fluorescence.
   3187..3306    +  CDS            hPEST: PEST degradation sequence from mouse ornithine decarboxylase human codon-optimized
   3309..3342    +  protein_bind   FRT (minimal): supports FLP-mediated excision but not integration (Turan and Bode, 2011) FLP recombinase from the Saccharomyces cerevisiae 2μ plasmid
   4267..4285    -  promoter       T3 promoter: promoter for bacteriophage T3 RNA polymerase
   4330..4346    -  protein_bind   lac operator: The lac repressor binds to the lac operator to inhibit transcription in E. coli. This inhibition can be relieved by adding lactose or isopropyl-β-D-thiogalactopyranoside (IPTG). lac repressor encoded by lacI
   4354..4384    -  promoter       lac promoter: promoter for the E. coli lac operon
   4399..4420    -  protein_bind   CAP binding site: CAP binding activates transcription in the presence of cAMP. E. coli catabolite activator protein
   4433..4525    -  CDS            lacI (fragment): lac repressor; lacI; The lac repressor binds to the lac operator to inhibit transcription in E. coli. This inhibition can be relieved by adding lactose or isopropyl-β-D-thiogalactopyranoside (IPTG).
   4708..5296    -  rep_origin     ori: high-copy-number ColE1/pMB1/pBR322/pUC origin of replication
   5467..6327    -  CDS            AmpR: β-lactamase; bla; confers resistance to ampicillin, carbenicillin, and related antibiotics
   6328..6431    -  promoter       AmpR promoter: bla
