[The description below was written by a language model from this plasmid's Addgene catalogue record and pLannotate feature annotations shown in this document.]
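Description:
pTV-mSlc2a3-tdiRFP670-PEST is a mouse gene-targeting (knock-in donor) plasmid of about 6.5 kb built on the pBSK (pBluescript-type) cloning backbone. It is maintained in E. coli as a high-copy plasmid through a ColE1/pUC-type origin and selected with ampicillin via the β-lactamase gene. The backbone also carries an f1 phage origin, remnants of the lacZα/lac promoter region, and T7 and T3 promoters flanking the cloning site. No mammalian selection marker is annotated.

The roughly 3.6 kb insert, assembled by Gibson cloning, is designed to place a 2A-tdiRFP670-PEST cassette immediately upstream of the stop codon of mouse Slc2a3 (Glut3). The upstream homology arm includes the annotated C-terminal Slc2a3 coding fragment. The unannotated stretch of about 900 bp between the FRT site and the T3 promoter presumably corresponds to the downstream arm, although the tables do not label it. The 2A peptide named in the record is not separately annotated. It would allow the reporter to be translated from the endogenous Slc2a3 transcript while being released as a separate protein.

The reporter is a tandem dimer of two iRFP670 copies, a near-infrared, biliverdin-dependent fluorescent protein. The copies are joined by a short linker that the annotation software matched to a TDsmURFP fragment. A PEST degradation sequence from mouse ornithine decarboxylase follows and shortens the reporter's half-life, so that fluorescence tracks recent expression more closely. A single loxP site precedes the reporter and a minimal FRT site follows it; the record does not explain their role. The associated publication concerns transcriptional bursting kinetics in mouse embryonic stem cells, consistent with use as an endogenous expression reporter. The two sequence records differ by one nucleotide in length and give essentially identical annotations.
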