Addgene plasmid #122348: pTV-mSlc2a3-tdiRFP670-PEST
Purpose: Targeting vector for mouse Slc2a3 to insert 2A-tdiRFP670-PEST into immediately upstream of stop codon.
Depositing lab: Hiroshi Ochiai. Depositing organization: Hiroshima University. Publication: Genome-wide kinetic properties of transcriptional bursting in mouse embryonic stem cells. Ochiai H, Hayashi T, Umeda M, Yoshimura M, Harada A, Shimizu Y, Nakano K, Saitoh N, Liu Z, Yamamoto T, Okamura T, Ohkawa Y, Kimura H, Nikaido I. Sci Adv. 2020 Jun 17;6(25):eaaz6699. doi: 10.1126/sciadv.aaz6699. eCollection 2020 Jun. PubMed 32596448.
Backbone
  Vector backbone: pBSK
  Backbone size w/o insert (bp): 2850
  Total vector size (bp): 6455
  Vector type: Mouse Targeting
Growth in bacteria
  Bacterial resistance: Ampicillin, 100 μg/mL
  Growth temperature: 37°C
  Growth strain: DH5alpha
  Copy number: High Copy
Gene/Insert
  Gene/Insert name: 2A-tdiRFP-PEST with homology arms for mouse Slc2a3
  Species: Synthetic
  Insert size (bp): 3605
  Cloning method: Gibson Cloning
  Sequencing primers: 5′ M13-fwr; 3′ M13-rev
Terms and licenses: Academic/Nonprofit Terms; Industry Terms: Not Available to Industry
How to cite: pTV-mSlc2a3-tdiRFP670-PEST was a gift from Hiroshi Ochiai (Addgene plasmid # 122348 ; http://n2t.net/addgene:122348 ; RRID:Addgene_122348)
